Addgene plasmid #99204: pLXIN2-EGFP
Purpose: EGFP expressing bicistronic retroviral vector
Depositing lab: Saroj Mathupala. Depositing organization: Wayne State University.
Backbone
  Vector backbone: pLXIN2
  Backbone manufacturer: Mathupala, S.P.
  Backbone size w/o insert (bp): 6059
  Total vector size (bp): 6780
  Modifications to backbone: EGFP (enhanced green fluorecent protein) cDNA was inserted between EcoRI and XhoI sites of the MCS in vector.
  Vector type: Mammalian Expression, Retroviral ; Bicistronic retroviral expression vector
  Selectable markers: Neomycin (select with G418)
Growth in bacteria
  Bacterial resistance: Ampicillin, 100 μg/mL
  Growth temperature: 37°C
  Growth strain: NEB Stable
  Growth instructions: Can be propagated in E. coli DH5alpha if necessary. However, for maintenance it is best to propagate in recombination deficient strains such as SURE or STBL.
  Copy number: High Copy
Gene/Insert
  Gene/Insert name: EGFP (alt name: enhanced green fluorescent protein)
  Species: Synthetic; Aequorea victoria
  Insert size (bp): 721
  Mutation: A Kozak sequence was inserted 5' to ATG to enhance translation efficiency. EGFP was PCR amplified off EGFP-N1 vector (GenBank #U55762).
  GenBank ID: U55762 U55762
  Cloning method: Restriction Enzyme; 5′ cloning site EcoRI (not destroyed); 3′ cloning site XhoI (not destroyed)
  Sequencing primers: 5′ CCCTTGAACCTCCTCGTTCGACC; 3′ GTGCAATCCATCTTGTTCAATGGC
Terms and licenses: Academic/Nonprofit Terms; Industry Terms: Not Available to Industry
Depositor comments: When transfected into amphotropic (PA317) or ecotropic (PE501) mammalian packaging cell lines, the plasmid pLXIN2 will generate live retrovirus. Thus, the procedures will require handling at BSL2 level, when the plasmid is used to generate recombinant retrovirus for transduction. Please note the Kozak sequence is missing a nucleotide; however, this has no functional consequence for expression.
How to cite: pLXIN2-EGFP was a gift from Saroj Mathupala (Addgene plasmid # 99204 ; http://n2t.net/addgene:99204 ; RRID:Addgene_99204)
