[The description below was written by a language model from this plasmid's Addgene catalogue record and pLannotate feature annotations shown in this document.]
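Description:
pLXIN2-EGFP is a bicistronic gammaretroviral expression vector built on the pLXIN2 backbone, intended for delivering and stably expressing EGFP in mammalian cells. In bacteria it replicates from a high-copy ColE1/pUC-type origin and is selected through the ampicillin resistance gene (β-lactamase with its own promoter). A pBR322 bom region and a small rop fragment are also annotated. Because the plasmid carries repeated LTR sequences, the depositor recommends recombination-deficient strains for long-term maintenance.

The retroviral cassette is flanked by murine retroviral long terminal repeats. The feature table shows several fragmentary matches to Moloney murine leukemia/sarcoma virus LTRs at the 5' end and a full-length MoMLV LTR at the 3' end. Downstream of the 5' LTR lie a packaging signal (Ψ) and a truncated gag segment lacking its start codon, which together promote encapsidation of the genomic RNA. No internal promoter is annotated, so transcription is presumably driven by the 5' LTR. The EGFP cDNA was amplified from an EGFP-N1 plasmid and given a Kozak sequence. That sequence is missing one nucleotide, which the depositor reports has no effect on expression. The cDNA sits between the EcoRI and XhoI sites of the polylinker and is followed by an EMCV IRES and the Tn5 neomycin phosphotransferase gene. A single transcript therefore yields both the fluorescent reporter and G418 resistance, linking selection to insert expression.

Transfected into amphotropic or ecotropic packaging cell lines, the plasmid produces infectious recombinant retrovirus for transduction, so the depositor notes that this work requires BSL2 containment. It can serve as a fluorescent tracer of transduction, though the record does not state a specific use beyond EGFP expression.
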