Features (pLannotate 1.2.2; 15 found; start..end, strand, type, name):
    223..794     +  misc_feature   IRES: internal ribosome entry site (IRES) of the encephalomyocarditis virus (EMCV)
    796..1599    +  CDS            NeoR/KanR: aminoglycoside phosphotransferase from Tn5; aph(3')-II (or nptII); confers resistance to neomycin, kanamycin, and G418 (Geneticin®)
   1659..2252    +  LTR            LTR: long terminal repeat from Moloney murine leukemia virus
   2321..2361    +  CDS            rop (fragment): Rop protein, which maintains plasmids at low copy number; rop
   2463..2603    +  misc_feature   bom: basis of mobility region from pBR322
   2789..3377    -  rep_origin     ori: high-copy-number ColE1/pMB1/pBR322/pUC origin of replication
   3548..4408    -  CDS            AmpR: β-lactamase; bla; confers resistance to ampicillin, carbenicillin, and related antibiotics
   4409..4513    -  promoter       AmpR promoter: bla
   4790..4897    +  LTR            3' LTR (ΔU3) (fragment): self-inactivating 3' long terminal repeat (LTR) from Moloney murine leukemia virus
   4914..4971    +  LTR            LTR (fragment): long terminal repeat from Moloney murine leukemia virus
   4985..5048    +  LTR            LTR (fragment): long terminal repeat from Moloney murine leukemia virus
   5201..5376    +  LTR            5' LTR (truncated): truncated long terminal repeat from Moloney murine sarcoma virus
   5498..5772    +  misc_feature   MESV Ψ (fragment): packaging signal of murine embryonic stem cell virus
   5839..6255    +  CDS            gag (truncated): truncated Moloney murine leukemia virus (MMLV) gag gene lacking the start codon
   6268..210     +  CDS            EGFP (across the origin): the original enhanced GFP (Yang et al., 1996) mammalian codon-optimized
>Addgene plasmid #99204 | pLXIN2-EGFP | addgene full sequence | sequence record 192204 | Addgene NGS Result
AACATCGAGGACGGCAGCGTGCAGCTCGCCGACCACTACCAGCAGAACACCCCCATCGGCGACGGCCCCG
TGCTGCTGCCCGACAACCACTACCTGAGCACCCAGTCCGCCCTGAGCAAAGACCCCAACGAGAAGCGCGA
TCACATGGTCCTGCTGGAGTTCGTGACCGCCGCCGGGATCACTCTCGGCATGGACGAGCTGTACAAGTAA
CTCGAGGATCCGCCCCTCTCCCTCCCCCCCCTAACGTTACTGGCCGAAGCCGCTTGGAATAAGGCCGGTG
TGCGTTTGTCTATATGTTATTTTCCACCATATTGCCGTCTTTTGGCAATGTGAGGGCCCGGAAACCTGGC
CCTGTCTTCTTGACGAGCATTCCTAGGGGTCTTTCCCCTCTCGCCAAAGGAATGCAAGGTCTGTTGAATG
TCGTGAAGGAAGCAGTTCCTCTGGAAGCTTCTTGAAGACAAGCAACGTCTGTAGCGACCCTTTGCAGGCA
GCGGAACCCCCCACCTGGCGACAGGTGCCTCTGCGGCCAAAAGCCACGTGTATAAGATACACCTGCAAAG
GCGGCACAACCCCAGTGCCACGTTGTGAGTAGGATAGTTGTGGAAAGAGTCAAATGGCTCTCCTCAAGCG
TATTCAACAAGGGGCTGAAGGATGCCCAGAAGGTACCCCATTGTATGGGATCTGATCTGGGGCCTCGGTG
CACATGCTTTACATGTGTTTAGTCGAGGTTAAAAAAACGTCTAGGCCCCCCGAACCACGGGGACGTGGTT
TTCCTTTGAAAAACACGATGATAATATGGGATCGGCCATTGAACAAGATGGATTGCACGCAGGTTCTCCG
GCCGCTTGGGTGGAGAGGCTATTCGGCTATGACTGGGCACAACAGACAATCGGCTGCTCTGATGCCGCCG
TGTTCCGGCTGTCAGCGCAGGGGCGCCCGGTTCTTTTTGTCAAGACCGACCTGTCCGGTGCCCTGAATGA
ACTGCAGGACGAGGCAGCGCGGCTATCGTGGCTGGCCACGACGGGCGTTCCTTGCGCAGCTGTGCTCGAC
GTTGTCACTGAAGCGGGAAGGGACTGGCTGCTATTGGGCGAAGTGCCGGGGCAGGATCTCCTGTCATCTC
ACCTTGCTCCTGCCGAGAAAGTATCCATCATGGCTGATGCAATGCGGCGGCTGCATACGCTTGATCCGGC
TACCTGCCCATTCGACCACCAAGCGAAACATCGCATCGAGCGAGCACGTACTCGGATGGAAGCCGGTCTT
GTCGATCAGGATGATCTGGACGAAGAGCATCAGGGGCTCGCGCCAGCCGAACTGTTCGCCAGGCTCAAGG
CGCGCATGCCCGACGGCGATGATCTCGTCGTGACCCATGGCGATGCCTGCTTGCCGAATATCATGGTGGA
AAATGGCCGCTTTTCTGGATTCATCGACTGTGGCCGGCTGGGTGTGGCGGACCGCTATCAGGACATAGCG
TTGGCTACCCGTGATATTGCTGAAGAGCTTGGCGGCGAATGGGCTGACCGCTTCCTCGTGCTTTACGGTA
TCGCCGCTCCCGATTCGCAGCGCATCGCCTTCTATCGCCTTCTTGACGAGTTCTTCTGAGCGGGACTCTG
GGGTTCGATAAAATAAAAGATTTTATTTAGTCTCCAGAAAAAGGGGGGAATGAAAGACCCCACCTGTAGG
TTTGGCAAGCTAGCTTAAGTAACGCCATTTTGCAAGGCATGGAAAAATACATAACTGAGAATAGAGAAGT
TCAGATCAAGGTCAGGAACAGATGGAACAGCTGAATATGGGCCAAACAGGATATCTGTGGTAAGCAGTTC
CTGCCCCGGCTCAGGGCCAAGAACAGATGGAACAGCTGAATATGGGCCAAACAGGATATCTGTGGTAAGC
AGTTCCTGCCCCGGCTCAGGGCCAAGAACAGATGGTCCCCAGATGCGGTCCAGCCCTCAGCAGTTTCTAG
AGAACCATCAGATGTTTCCAGGGTGCCCCAAGGACCTGAAATGACCCTGTGCCTTATTTGAACTAACCAA
TCAGTTCGCTTCTCGCTTCTGTTCGCGCGCTTCTGCTCCCCGAGCTCAATAAAAGAGCCCACAACCCCTC
ACTCGGGGCGCCAGTCCTCCGATTGACTGAGTCGCCCGGGTACCCGTGTATCCAATAAACCCTCTTGCAG
TTGCATCCGACTTGTGGTCTCGCTGTTCCTTGGGAGGGTCTCCTCTGAGTGATTGACTACCCGTCAGCGG
GGGTCTTTCATTTGGGGGCTCGTCCGGGATCGGGAGACCCCTGCCCAGGGACCACCGACCCACCACCGGG
AGGTAAGCTGGCTGCCTCGCGCGTTTCGGTGATGACGGTGAAAACCTCTGACACATGCAGCTCCCGGAGA
CGGTCACAGCTTGTCTGTAAGCGGATGCCGGGAGCAGACAAGCCCGTCAGGGCGCGTCAGCGGGTGTTGG
CGGGTGTCGGGGCGCAGCCATGACCCAGTCACGTAGCGATAGCGGAGTGTATACTGGCTTAACTATGCGG
CATCAGAGCAGATTGTACTGAGAGTGCACCATATGCGGTGTGAAATACCGCACAGATGCGTAAGGAGAAA
ATACCGCATCAGGCGCTCTTCCGCTTCCTCGCTCACTGACTCGCTGCGCTCGGTCGTTCGGCTGCGGCGA
GCGGTATCAGCTCACTCAAAGGCGGTAATACGGTTATCCACAGAATCAGGGGATAACGCAGGAAAGAACA
TGTGAGCAAAAGGCCAGCAAAAGGCCAGGAACCGTAAAAAGGCCGCGTTGCTGGCGTTTTTCCATAGGCT
CCGCCCCCCTGACGAGCATCACAAAAATCGACGCTCAAGTCAGAGGTGGCGAAACCCGACAGGACTATAA
AGATACCAGGCGTTTCCCCCTGGAAGCTCCCTCGTGCGCTCTCCTGTTCCGACCCTGCCGCTTACCGGAT
ACCTGTCCGCCTTTCTCCCTTCGGGAAGCGTGGCGCTTTCTCATAGCTCACGCTGTAGGTATCTCAGTTC
GGTGTAGGTCGTTCGCTCCAAGCTGGGCTGTGTGCACGAACCCCCCGTTCAGCCCGACCGCTGCGCCTTA
TCCGGTAACTATCGTCTTGAGTCCAACCCGGTAAGACACGACTTATCGCCACTGGCAGCAGCCACTGGTA
ACAGGATTAGCAGAGCGAGGTATGTAGGCGGTGCTACAGAGTTCTTGAAGTGGTGGCCTAACTACGGCTA
CACTAGAAGGACAGTATTTGGTATCTGCGCTCTGCTGAAGCCAGTTACCTTCGGAAAAAGAGTTGGTAGC
TCTTGATCCGGCAAACAAACCACCGCTGGTAGCGGTGGTTTTTTTGTTTGCAAGCAGCAGATTACGCGCA
GAAAAAAAGGATCTCAAGAAGATCCTTTGATCTTTTCTACGGGGTCTGACGCTCAGTGGAACGAAAACTC
ACGTTAAGGGATTTTGGTCATGAGATTATCAAAAAGGATCTTCACCTAGATCCTTTTAAATTAAAAATGA
AGTTTTAAATCAATCTAAAGTATATATGAGTAAACTTGGTCTGACAGTTACCAATGCTTAATCAGTGAGG
CACCTATCTCAGCGATCTGTCTATTTCGTTCATCCATAGTTGCCTGACTCCCCGTCGTGTAGATAACTAC
GATACGGGAGGGCTTACCATCTGGCCCCAGTGCTGCAATGATACCGCGAGACCCACGCTCACCGGCTCCA
GATTTATCAGCAATAAACCAGCCAGCCGGAAGGGCCGAGCGCAGAAGTGGTCCTGCAACTTTATCCGCCT
CCATCCAGTCTATTAATTGTTGCCGGGAAGCTAGAGTAAGTAGTTCGCCAGTTAATAGTTTGCGCAACGT
TGTTGCCATTGCTGCAGGCATCGTGGTGTCACGCTCGTCGTTTGGTATGGCTTCATTCAGCTCCGGTTCC
CAACGATCAAGGCGAGTTACATGATCCCCCATGTTGTGCAAAAAAGCGGTTAGCTCCTTCGGTCCTCCGA
TCGTTGTCAGAAGTAAGTTGGCCGCAGTGTTATCACTCATGGTTATGGCAGCACTGCATAATTCTCTTAC
TGTCATGCCATCCGTAAGATGCTTTTCTGTGACTGGTGAGTACTCAACCAAGTCATTCTGAGAATAGTGT
ATGCGGCGACCGAGTTGCTCTTGCCCGGCGTCAACACGGGATAATACCGCGCCACATAGCAGAACTTTAA
AAGTGCTCATCATTGGAAAACGTTCTTCGGGGCGAAAACTCTCAAGGATCTTACCGCTGTTGAGATCCAG
TTCGATGTAACCCACTCGTGCACCCAACTGATCTTCAGCATCTTTTACTTTCACCAGCGTTTCTGGGTGA
GCAAAAACAGGAAGGCAAAATGCCGCAAAAAAGGGAATAAGGGCGACACGGAAATGTTGAATACTCATAC
TCTTCCTTTTTCAATATTATTGAAGCATTTATCAGGGTTATTGTCTCATGAGCGGATACATATTTGAATG
TATTTAGAAAAATAAACAAATAGGGGTTCCGCGCACATTTCCCCGAAAAGTGCCACCTGACGTCTAAGAA
ACCATTATTATCATGACATTAACCTATAAAAATAGGCGTATCACGAGGCCCTTTCGTCTTCAAGAATTGC
TAGCAATTGCTAGCAATTGCTAGCAATTCATACCAGATCACCGAAAACTGTCCTCCAAATGTGTCCCCCT
CACACTCCCAAATTCGCGGGCTTCTGCCTCTTAGACCACTCTACCCTATTCCCCACACTCACCGGAGCCA
AAGCCGCGGCCCTTCCGTTTCTTTGCTTTTGAAAGACCCCACCCGTAGGTGGCAAGCTAGCTTAAGTAAC
GCCACTTTGCAAGGCATGGAAAAATACATAACTGAGAATAGAAAAGTTCAGATCAAGGTCAGGAACAAAG
AAACAGCTGAATACCAAACAGGATATCTGTGGTAAGCGGTTCCTGCCCCGGCTCAGGGCCAAGAACAGAT
GAGACAGCTGAGTGATGGGCCAAACAGGATATCTGTGGTAAGCAGTTCCTGCCCCGGCTCGGGGCCAAGA
ACAGATGGTCCCCAGATGCGGTCCAGCCCTCAGCAGTTTCTAGTGAATCATCAGATGTTTCCAGGGTGCC
CCAAGGACCTGAAAATGACCCTGTACCTTATTTGAACTAACCAATCAGTTCGCTTCTCGCTTCTGTTCGC
GCGCTTCCGCTCTCCGAGCTCAATAAAAGAGCCCACAACCCCTCACTCGGCGCGCCAGTCTTCCGATAGA
CTGCGTCGCCCGGGTACCCGTATTCCCAATAAAGCCTCTTGCTGTTTGCATCCGAATCGTGGTCTCGCTG
TTCCTTGGGAGGGTCTCCTCTGAGTGATTGACTACCCACGACGGGGGTCTTTCATTTGGGGGCTCGTCCG
GGATTTGGAGACCCCTGCCCAGGGACCACCGACCCACCACCGGGAGGTAAGCTGGCCAGCAACTTATCTG
TGTCTGTCCGATTGTCTAGTGTCTATGTTTGATGTTATGCGCCTGCGTCTGTACTAGTTAGCTAACTAGC
TCTGTATCTGGCGGACCCGTGGTGGAACTGACGAGTTCTGAACACCCGGCCGCAACCCTGGGAGACGTCC
CAGGGACTTTGGGGGCCGTTTTTGTGGCCCGACCTGAGGAAGGGAGTCGATGTGGAATCCGACCCCGTCA
GGATATGTGGTTCTGGTAGGAGACGAGAACCTAAAACAGTTCCCGCCTCCGTCTGAATTTTTGCTTTCGG
TTTGGAACCGAAGCCGCGCGTCTTGTCTGCTGCAGCGCTGCAGCATCGTTCTGTGTTGTCTCTGTCTGAC
TGTGTTTCTGTATTTGTCTGAAAATTAGGGCCAGACTGTTACCACTCCCTTAAGTTTGACCTTAGGTCAC
TGGAAAGATGTCGAGCGGATCGCTCACAACCAGTCGGTAGATGTCAAGAAGAGACGTTGGGTTACCTTCT
GCTCTGCAGAATGGCCAACCTTTAACGTCGGATGGCCGCGAGACGGCACCTTTAACCGAGACCTCATCAC
CCAGGTTAAGATCAAGGTCTTTTCACCTGGCCCGCATGGACACCCAGACCAGGTCCCCTACATCGTGACC
TGGGAAGCCTTGGCTTTTGACCCCCCTCCCTGGGTCAAGCCCTTTGTACACCCTAAGCCTCCGCCTCCTC
TTCCTCCATCCGCCCCGTCTCTCCCCCTTGAACCTCCTCGTTCGACCCCGCCTCGATCCTCCCTTTATCC
AGCCCTCACTCCTTCTCTAGGCGCCGGAATTCGCACCATGGTGAGCAAGGGCGAGGAGCTGTTCACCGGG
GTGGTGCCCATCCTGGTCGAGCTGGACGGCGACGTAAACGGCCACAAGTTCAGCGTGTCCGGCGAGGGCG
AGGGCGATGCCACCTACGGCAAGCTGACCCTGAAGTTCATCTGCACCACCGGCAAGCTGCCCGTGCCCTG
GCCCACCCTCGTGACCACCCTGACCTACGGCGTGCAGTGCTTCAGCCGCTACCCCGACCACATGAAGCAG
CACGACTTCTTCAAGTCCGCCATGCCCGAAGGCTACGTCCAGGAGCGCACCATCTTCTTCAAGGACGACG
GCAACTACAAGACCCGCGCCGAGGTGAAGTTCGAGGGCGACACCCTGGTGAACCGCATCGAGCTGAAGGG
CATCGACTTCAAGGAGGACGGCAACATCCTGGGGCACAAGCTGGAGTACAACTACAACAGCCACAACGTC
TATATCATGGCCGACAAGCAGAAGAACGGCATCAAGGTGAACTTCAAGATCCGCCAC
